>Addgene plasmid #65628 | pCAPB02 | depositor full sequence | sequence record 120067 | pCAPB02 sequence 9840 bps
AATTCTTGAAGACGAAAGGGCCTCGTGATACGCCTATTTTTATAGGTTAATGTCATGATAATAATGGTTT
CTTAGACGTCAGGTGGCACTTTTCGGGGAAATGTGCGCGGAACCCCTATTTGTTTATTTTTCTAAATACA
TTCAAATATGTATCCGCTCATGAGACAATAACCCTGATAAATGCTTCAATAATATTGAAAAAGGAAGAGT
ATGAGTATTCAACATTTCCGTGTCGCCCTTATTCCCTTTTTTGCGGCATTTTGCCTTCCTGTTTTTGCTC
ACCCAGAAACGCTGGTGAAAGTAAAAGATGCTGAAGATCAGTTGGGTGCACGAGTGGGTTACATCGAACT
GGATCTCAACAGCGGTAAGATCCTTGAGAGTTTTCGCCCCGAAGAACGTTTTCCAATGATGAGCACTTTT
AAAGTTCTGCTATGTGGCGCGGTATTATCCCGTGTTGACGCCGGGCAAGAGCAACTCGGTCGCCGCATAC
ACTATTCTCAGAATGACTTGGTTGAGTACTCACCAGTCACAGAAAAGCATCTTACGGATGGCATGACAGT
AAGAGAATTATGCAGTGCTGCCATAACCATGAGTGATAACACTGCGGCCAACTTACTTCTGACAACGATC
GGAGGACCGAAGGAGCTAACCGCTTTTTTGCACAACATGGGGGATCATGTAACTCGCCTTGATCGTTGGG
AACCGGAGCTGAATGAAGCCATACCAAACGACGAGCGTGACACCACGATGCCTGCAGCAATGGCAACAAC
GTTGCGCAAACTATTAACTGGCGAACTACTTACTCTAGCTTCCCGGCAACAATTAATAGACTGGATGGAG
GCGGATAAAGTTGCAGGACCACTTCTGCGCTCGGCCCTTCCGGCTGGCTGGTTTATTGCTGATAAATCTG
GAGCCGGTGAGCGTGGGTCTCGCGGTATCATTGCAGCACTGGGGCCAGATGGTAAGCCCTCCCGTATCGT
AGTTATCTACACGACGGGGAGTCAGGCAACTATGGATGAACGAAATAGACAGATCGCTGAGATAGGTGCC
TCACTGATTAAGCATTGGTAACTGTCAGACCAAGTTTACTCATATATACTTTAGATTGATTTAAAACTTC
ATTTTTAATTTAAAAGGATCTAGGTGAAGATCCTTTTTGATAATCTCATGACCAAAATCCCTTAACGTGA
GTTTTCGTTCCACTGAGCGTCAGACCCCGTAGAAAAGATCAAAGGATCTTCTTGAGATCCTTTTTTTCTG
CGCGTAATCTGCTGCTTGCAAACAAAAAAACCACCGCTACCAGCGGTGGTTTGTTTGCCGGATCAAGAGC
TATCAACTCTTTTTCCGAAGGTAACTGGCTTCAGCAGAGCGCAGATACCAAATACTGTCCTTCTAGTGTA
GCCGTAGTTAGGCCACCACTTCAAGAACTCTGTAGCACCGCCTACATACCTCGCTCTGCTAATCCTGTTA
CCAGTGGCTGCTGCCAGTGGCGATAAGTCGTGTCTTACCGGGTTGGACTCAAGACGATAGTTACCGGATA
AGGCGCAGCGGTCGGGCTGAACGGGGGGTTCGTGCACACAGCCCAGCTTGGAGCGAACGACCTACACCGA
ACTGAGATACCTACAGCGTGAGCTATGAGAAAGCGCCACGCTTCCCGAAGGGAGAAAGGCGGACAGGTAT
CCGGTAAGCGGCAGGGTCGGAACAGGAGAGCGCACGAGGGAGCTTCCAGGGGGAAACGCCTGGTATCTTT
ATAGTCCTGTCGGGTTTCGCCACCTCTGACTTGAGCGTCGATTTTTGTGATGCTCGTCAGGGGGGCGGAG
CCTATGGAAAAACGCCAGCAACGCGGCCCGACCTCGAGCTGGATACTTCCCGTCCGCCAGGGGGACATGC
CGGCGATGCTGAAGGTCGCGCGCATTCCCGATGAAGAGGCCGGTTACCGCCTGTTTGAGGATATAGTAAT
CTTTCTAAATAGCTTTGGATTGGAGGAGTATGGCCACTAATACTAAGTTCAGCTAATAAAAAAATTTGCT
AAAGAACTCCAGCTGGATTTCACTGATGAGAATATCGTCGGAGATAAATATAATAATTCCACGGACTATA
GACTATACTAGT
[41 nt withheld, positions 2113-2153]
CCTTTGACGTTGGAGTCCACGTTCTTT
[37 nt withheld, positions 2181-2217]
ACCCTATCTCGGTCTATTCTTTTGATTTATAAGGGATTTTGCCGATTTCGGCCTATTGGTTAAAAAATGA
GCTGATTTAACAAAAATTTAACGCGAATTTTAACAAAATATTAACGTTTACAATTTCCTGATGCGGTATT
TTCTCCTTACGCATCTGTGCGGTATTTCACACCGCATAGATCGGCAAGTGCACAAACAATACTTAAATAA
ATACTACTCAGTAATAACCTATTTCTTAGCATTTTTGACGAAATTTGCTATTTTGTTAGAGTCTTTTACA
CCATTTGTCTCCACACCTCCGCTTACATCAACACCAATAACGCCATTTAATCTAAGCGCATCACCAACAT
TTTCTGGCGTCAGTCCACCAGCTAACATAAAATGTAAGCTTTCGGGGCTCTCTTGCCTTCCAACCCAGTC
AGAAATCGAGTTCCAATCCAAAAGTTCACCTGTCCCACCTGCTTCTGAATCAAACAAGGGAATAAACGAA
TGAGGTTTCTGTGAAGCTGCACTGAGTAGTATGTTGCAGTCTTTTGGAAATACGAGTCTTTTAATAACTG
GCAAACCGAGGAACTCTTGGTATTCTTGCCACGACTCATCTCCATGCAGTTGGACGATATCAATGCCGTA
ATCATTGACCAGAGCCAAAACATCCTCCTTAGGTTGATTACGAAACACGCCAACCAAGTATTTCGGAGTG
CCTGAACTATTTTTATATGCTTTTACAAGACTTGAAATTTTCCTTGCAATAACCGGGTCAATTGTTCTCT
TTCTATTGGGCACACATATAATACCCAGCAAGTCAGCATCGGAATCTAGAGCACATTCTGCGGCCTCTGT
GCTCTGCAAGCCGCAAACTTTCACCAATGGACCAGAACTACCTGTGAAATTAATAACAGACATACTCCAA
GCTGCCTTTGTGTGCTTAATCACGTATACTCACGTGCTCAATAGTCACCAATGCCCTCCCTCTTGGCCCT
CTCCTTTTCTTTTTTCTACCGAATTAATTCTTAATCGGCAAAAAAAGAAAAGCTCCGGATCAAGATTGTA
CGTAAGGTGACAAGCTATTTTTCAATAAAGAATATCTTCCACTACTGCCATCTGGCGTCATAACTGCAAA
GTACACATATATTACGATGCTGTCTATTAAATGCTTCCTATATTATATATATAGTAATGTCGTTTATGGT
GCACTCTCAGTACAATCTGCTCTGATGCCGCATAGTTAAGCCAGCCCCGACACCCGCCAACACCCGCTGA
CGCGCCCTGACGGGCTTGTCTGCTCCCGGCATCCGCTTACAGACAAGCTGTGACCGTCTCCGGGAGCTGC
ATGTGTCAGAGGTTTTCACCGTCATCACCGAAACGCGCGAGACGAAAGGGCCTCGTGATACGCCTATTTT
TATAGGTTAATGTCATGATAATAATGGTTTCTTAGACGGATCGCTTGCCTGTAACTTACACGCGCCTCGT
ATCTTTTAATGATGGAATAATTTGGGAATTTACTCTGTGTTTATTTATTTTTATGTTTTGTATTTGGATT
TTAGAAAGTAAATAAAGAAGGTAGAAGAGTTACGGAATGAAGAAAAAAAAATAAACAAAGGTTTAAAAAA
TTTCAACAAAAAGCGTACTTTACATATATATTTATTAGACAAGAAAAGCAGATTAAATAGATATACATTC
GATTAACGATAAGTAAAATGTAAAATCACAGGATTTTCGTGTGTGGTCTTCTACACAGACAAGATGAAAC
AATTCGGCATTAATACCTGAGAGCAGGAAGAGCAAGATAAAAGGTAGTATTTGTTGGCGATCCCCCTAGA
GTCTTTTACATCTTCGGAAAACAAAAACTATTTTTTCTTTAATTTCTTTTTTTACTTTCTATTTTTAATT
TATATATTTATATTAAAAAATTTAAATTATAATTATTTTTATAGCACGTGATGAAAAGGACCCAGGTGGC
ACTTTTCGGGGAAATGTGCGCGGAACCCCTATTTGTTTATTTTTCTAAATACACCATGGATCAAGAGACA
GGATGAGGATCGTTTCGCATGATTGAACAAGATGGATTGCACGCAGGTTCTCCGGTGCCCTGAATGAACT
GCAGAAAGAGCTGGTAGTTGGCGCACTGTTCGAAGAACTGCCGATGTCCAGTAAGATTCTTACTATGCTG
GTTGAACCGGATGCTGGTAAAGCTACTTGGGTTGCTGCTTCTACTTATGGTACCGATACAACTACTGGTG
AGGAAGTTAAAGGAGCTCTTAAAGAAATCCACTTCAGTAGGTGGCCCGGCTCCATGCACCGCGACGCAAC
GCGGGGAGGCAGACAAGGTATAGGGCGGCGCCTACAATCCATGCCAACCCGTTCCATGTGCTCGCCGAGG
CGGCATAAATCGCCGTGACGATCAGCGGTCCAGTGATCGAAGTTAGGCTGGTAAGAGCCGCGAGCGATCC
TTGAAGCTGTCCCTGATGGTCGTCATCTACCTGCCTGGACAGCATGGCCTGCAACGCGGGCATCCCGATG
CCGCCGGAAGCGAGAAGAATCATAATGGGGAAGGCCATCCAGCCTCGCGTCGCGACTAAGAAAATGCCGT
CAAATCCGCTCGCCATGACTTCACTAACGATGCCTTTGAAAATCTTCAAGTTCTTTTCTACTAATTCAAG
GCGTGTCTCACCAGGTTTTTGGTTTGCTCCGGCGCAAATGCAGACAATATCAGCATCCTTGCAGGGTATG
TTTCTCTTTGATGTCTTTTTGTTTGTGAAGTATTTCACATTTATATTGTGCAACACTTCACAAACTTTTG
CAAGAGAAAAGTTTTGTCTGATTTATGAACAAAAAAGAAACCATCATTGATGGTTTCTTTCGGTAAGTCC
CGTCTAGCCTTGCCCTCAATGGGGAAGAGAACCGCTTAAGCCCGAGTCATTATATAAACCATTTAGCACG
TAATCAAAGCCAGGCTGATTCTGACCGGGCACTTGGGCGCTGCCATTATTAAAAATCACTTTTGCGTTGG
TTGTATCCGTGTCCGCAGGCAGCGTCAGCGTGTAAATTCCGTCTGCATTTTTAGTCATTGGTTTTCCAGG
CCAAGATCCGGTCAATTCAATTACTCGGCTCCCATCATGTTTATAGATATAAGCATTTACCTGGCTCCAA
TGATTCGGATTTTGATAGCCGATGGTTTTGGCCGACGCTGGATCTCTTTTAACAAAACTGTATTTCTCGG
TCCTCGTTACACCATCACTGTTCGTTCCTTTTAACATGATGGTGTATGTTTTGCCAAATGGATCTCCTTT
TCCGATTGTGAATTGATCTCCATCCTTAAACGCCGTCTCTGGTCCATTATTGATTTGATAAACGGCTTTT
GTTGTATTCGCATCTGCACGCAAGGTAATCGTCAGTTGATCATTGAAAGAATGTGTTACACCTGTTTTGT
AATTCTCAAGGAAAACATGAGGCGCTTTTGCAATATCATCAGGATAAAGCACAGCTACAGACCTGGCATT
GATCGTGCCTGTCAGTTTACCATCGTTCACTTGAAATGAACCCGCTCCAGCTTTATTGTCATACCTGCCA
TCAGGCAATTTTGTTGCCGTATTGATAGAGACAGAGGATGAACCTGCATTTGCCAGCACAACGCCATGTG
AGCCGCGCTGATTCATAAATATCTGGTTGTTTCCATTCGGGTTCGAGAGTTCCTCAGGCTGTCCAGCCAT
CACATTGTGAAATCTATTGACCGCAGTGATAGCCTGATCTTCAAATAAAGCACTCCCGCGATCGCCTATT
TGGCTTTTCCCCGGGAACCTCACACCATTTCCGCCTCCCTCAGGTCTGGAAAAGAAAAGAGGCGTACTGC
CTGAACGAGAAGCTATCACCGCCCAGCCTAAACGGATGATCCCCCTATGCAAGGGTTTATTGTTTTCTAA
AATCTGATTACCAATTAGAATGAATATTTCCCAAATATTAAATAATAAAACAAAAAAATTGAAAAAAGTG
TTTCCACCATTTTTTCAATTTTTTTATAATTTTTTTAATCTGTTATTTAAATAGTTTATAGTTAAATTTA
CATTTTCATTAGTCCATTCAATATTCTCTCCAAGATAACTACGAACTGCTAACAAAATTCTCTCCCTATG
TTCTAATGGAGAAGATTCAGCCACTGCATTTCCCGCAATATCTTTTGGTATGATTTTACCCGTGTCCATA
GTTAAAATCATACGGCATAAAGTTAATATAGAGTTGGTTTCATCATCCTGATAATTATCTATTAATTCCT
CTGACGAATCCATAATGGCTCTTCTCACATCAGAAAATGGAATATCAGGTAGTAATTCCTCTAAGTCATA
ATTTCCGTATATTCTTTTATTTTTTCGTTTTGCTTGGTAAAGCATTATGGTTAAATCTGAATTTAATTCC
TTCTGAGGAATGTATCCTTGTTCATAAAGCTCTTGTAACCATTCTCCATAAATAAATTCTTGTTTGGGAG
GATGATTCCACGGTACCATTTCTTGCTGAATAATAATTGTTAATTCAATATATCGTAAGTTGCTTTTATC
TCCTATTTTTTTTGAAATAGGTCTAATTTTTTGTATAAGTATTTCTTTACTTTGATCTGTCAATGGTTCA
GATACGACGACTAAAAAGTCAAGATCACTATTTGGTTTTAGTCCACTCTCAACTCCTGATCCAAACATGT
AAGTACCAATAAGGTTATTTTTTAAATGTTTCCGAAGTATTTTTTTCACTTTATTAATTTGTTCGTATGT
ATTCAAATATATCCTCCTCACTATTTTGATTAGTACCTATTTTATATCCATAGTTGTTAATTAAATAAAC
TTAATTTAGTTTATTTATAGATTTCATTGGCTTCTAAATTTTTTATCTAGATAATAATTATTTTAGTTAA
TTTTATTCTAGATTATATATGATATGATCTTTCATTTCCATAAAACTAAAGTAAGTGTAAACCTATTCAT
TGTTTTAAAAATATCTCTTGCCAGTCACGTTACGTTATTAGTTATAGTTATTATAACATGTATTCACGAA
CGAAAATCGCCATTCGCCAGCTGCAGGAATTCGACCTCTAGCTTGAGGCATCAAATAAAACGAAAGGCTC
AGTCGAAAGACTGGGCCTTTCGTTTTATCTGTTGTTTGTCGGTGAACGCTCTCCTGAGTAGGACAAATCC
GCCGCTCTAGCTAAGCAGAAGGCCATCCTGACGGATGGCCTTTTTGCGTTTCTACAAACTCTTGTTAACT
CTAGAGCTGCCTGCCGCGTTTCGGTGATGAAGATCTTCCCGATGATTAATTAATTCAGAACGCTCGGTTG
CCGCCGGGCGTTTTTTATGCAGCAATGGCAAGAACGTTGCTCGAGGGTAAATGTGAGCACTCACAATTCA
TTTTGCAAAAGTTGTTGACTTTATCTACAAGGTGTGGCATAATGTGTGTAATTGTGAGCGGATAACAATT
AAGCTTAGTCGACCCGCGGAGCGGCCGCATCGATGCATGCAAGCTAATTCGGTGGAAACGAGGTCATCAT
TTCCTTCCGAAAAAACGGTTGCATTTAAATCTTACATATGTAATACTTTCAAAGACTACATTTGTAAGAT
TTGATGTTTGAGTCGGCTGAAAGATCGTACGTACCAATTATTGTTTCGTGATTGTTCAAGCCATAACACT
GTAGGGATAGTGGAAAGAGTGCTTCATCTGGTTACGATCAATCAAATATTCAAACGGAGGGAGACGATTT
TGATGAAACCAGTAACGTTATACGATGTCGCAGAGTATGCCGGTGTCTCTTATCAGACCGTTTCCCGCGT
GGTGAACCAGGCCAGCCACGTTTCTGCGAAAACGCGGGAAAAAGTGGAAGCGGCGATGGCGGAGCTGAAT
TACATTCCCAACCGCGTGGCACAACAACTGGCGGGCAAACAGTCGTTGCTGATTGGCGTTGCCACCTCCA
GTCTGGCCCTGCACGCGCCGTCGCAAATTGTCGCGGCGATTAAATCTCGCGCCGATCAACTGGGTGCCAG
CGTGGTGGTGTCGATGGTAGAACGAAGCGGCGTCGAAGCCTGTAAAACGGCGGTGCACAATCTTCTCGCG
CAACGCGTCAGTGGGCTGATCATTAACTATCCGCTGGATGACCAGGATGCCATTGCTGTGGAAGCTGCCT
GCACTAATGTTCCGGCGTTATTTCTTGATGTCTCTGACCAGACACCCATCAACAGTATTATTTTCTCCCA
TGAAGACGGTACGCGACTGGGCGTGGAGCATCTGGTCGCATTGGGTCACCAGCAAATCGCGCTGTTAGCG
GGCCCATTAAGTTCTGTCTCGGCGCGTCTGCGTCTGGCTGGCTGGCTGGCATAAATATCTCACTCGCAAT
CAAATTCAGCCGATAGCGGAACGGGAAGGCGACTGGAGTGCCATGTCCGGTTTTCAACAAACCATGCAAA
TGCTGAATGAGGGCATCGTTCCCACTGCGATGCTGGTTGCCAACGATCAGATGGCGCTGGGCGCAATGCG
CGCCATTACCGAGTCCGGGCTGCGCGTTGGTGCGGATATCTCGGTAGTGGGATACGACGATACCGAAGAC
AGCTCATGTTATATCCCGCCGTTAACCACCATCAAACAGGATTTTCGCCTGCTGGGGCAAACCAGCGTGG
ACCGCTTGCTGCAACTCTCTCAGGGCCAGGCGGTGAAGGGCAATCAGCTGTTGCCCGTCTCACTGGTGAA
AAGAAAAACCACCCTGGCGCCCAATACGCAAACCGCCTCTCCCCGCGCGTTGGCCGATTCATTAATGCAG
CTGGCACGACAGGTTTCCCGACTGGAAAGCGGGCAGTGAGCGCAACGCAATTAATGTGAGTTAGGATCCT
GAGCGCCGGTCGCTACCATTACCAGTTGGTCTGGTGTCAAAAATAATAATAACCGGGCAGGCCATGTCTG
CCCGTATTTCGCGTAAGGAAATCCATTATGTACTATTTAATTCTGCGTGACATCCCATCGATCAGACCAG
TTTTTAATTTGTGTGTTTCCATGTGTCCAGTTTGGAATACTCTTAACCTCATTGGAAATCGCGGCATAAT
CACTGGTGGTATGATTGATGACCGCGTCAACAATGACCTTTATGCCATATTCTTCAGCGGCTGCACACAT
TTCTTTAAATTCTTGTTCAGTACCTAAGTAACGGTTGCCAATTTGATACGATGTCGGCTGATACAGCCAG
TACCAGTTCGACATGCTTTTATCTCCTTGATTCCCTTCCTTTACTTGGTTAATCGGAGATGTCTGAATGG
CTGTATATCCTGCATCATGAATATCCTTCATATTGTGTTTTAACGTATTGAACGACCAATTCCATGCATG
AAGAATGGTTCCGCTTTTGATCGACGGTGCTGTAAGCTCATTCGATTTGTTCGCCGTTTCAGCACTCGCA
GCCGCCGGTCCTGCCAGAACCAAATGAAACAGCAATAAAAATCCAGCGAATAACGGCAGTAAAGAGGTTT
TGAATCGTTTTGCAAACATTCTTGACACTCCTTATTTGATTTTTTGAAGACTTACTTCGGAGTCAAAAAT
CCCTCTTACTTCATTCTTCCGCTTCCTCCTTTCAAACCGATGTGAAGACTGGAGAATTTTGTT
Features (pLannotate 1.2.2; 25 found; start..end, strand, type, name):
    106..210     +  promoter       AmpR promoter: bla
    211..1071    +  CDS            AmpR: β-lactamase; bla; confers resistance to ampicillin, carbenicillin, and related antibiotics
   1242..1830    +  rep_origin     ori: high-copy-number ColE1/pMB1/pBR322/pUC origin of replication
   1854..1943    +  CDS            str (fragment): STR_KLEPN - Protein inferred from homology: Swiss-Prot protein existence level 3. The aminoglycoside phosphotransferases achieve inactivation of their antibiotic substrates by phosphorylation. From Klebsiella pneumoniae.
   2010..2069    +  CDS            ENDON_BPT5 (fragment): Experimental evidence at transcript level: Swiss-Prot protein existence level 2. Endonuclease responsible for the single-chain interruptions (nicks) located at specific positions in the minus strand of the viral genome. From Escherichia phage T5 (Enterobacteria phage T5).
   2113..2343    +  rep_origin     M13 ori (fragment) (sequence partly withheld): M13 bacteriophage origin of replication; arrow indicates direction of (+) strand synthesis
   2344..2395    -  misc_feature   bom (fragment): basis of mobility region from pBR322
   2446..3120    -  CDS            TRP1: phosphoribosylanthranilate isomerase, required for tryptophan biosynthesis; S. cerevisiae TRP1; yeast auxotrophic marker
   3121..3401    -  promoter       TRP1 promoter: S. cerevisiae TRP1
   3402..3451    -  misc_feature   bom (fragment): basis of mobility region from pBR322
   3553..3588    -  CDS            rop (fragment): Rop protein, which maintains plasmids at low copy number; rop
   3656..4159    -  misc_feature   CEN/ARS: S. cerevisiae CEN6 centromere fused to an autonomously replicating sequence
   4196..4230    +  promoter       AmpR promoter (fragment): bla
   4266..4302    +  CDS            NeoR/KanR (fragment): aminoglycoside phosphotransferase confers resistance to neomycin, kanamycin, and G418 (Geneticin®)
   4313..4495    +  CDS            D20 (fragment): CAPSD_BPT5 - Experimental evidence at protein level: Swiss-Prot protein existence level 1. Major capsid protein that self-associates to form 120 hexamers and 11 pentamers, building the T=13 icosahedral capsid which about 860 Angstroms in diameter. Responsible for its self-assembly into a procapsid. The phage does not need to encode a separate scaffolfing protein because its capsid protein contains the delta domain that carries that function. The capsid gains its final stability through the reorganization of the subunits that takes place upon expansion. DNA encapsidation through the portal trig
   4496..4792    -  CDS            TcR (fragment): tetracycline efflux protein; tet; confers resistance to tetracycline
   4785..4937    -  CDS            ldh (fragment): LDH_MYCPN - Experimental evidence at protein level: Swiss-Prot protein existence level 1. Catalyzes the conversion of lactate to pyruvate. From Mycoplasma pneumoniae (strain ATCC 29342 / M129).
   5106..6104    -  CDS            amyE (fragment): AMY_BACSU - Also known as amyA. Experimental evidence at protein level: Swiss-Prot protein existence level 1. From Bacillus subtilis (strain 168).
   6234..6995    -  CDS            spc: S9AD_ENTFL - Also known as aad9 From Enterococcus faecalis (Streptococcus faecalis).
   7309..7395    +  terminator     rrnB T1 terminator: Escherichia coli rrnB; transcription terminator T1 from the E. coli rrnB gene
   7414..7441    +  terminator     rrnB T2 terminator: transcription terminator T2 from the E. coli rrnB gene
   7521..7555    +  terminator     lambda t0 terminator: minimal transcription terminator from phage lambda (Scholtissek and Grosse, 1987)
   7659..7675    +  protein_bind   lac operator: The lac repressor binds to the lac operator to inhibit transcription in E. coli. This inhibition can be relieved by adding lactose or isopropyl-β-D-thiogalactopyranoside (IPTG). lac repressor encoded by lacI
   7961..9046    +  CDS            lacI: lac repressor; lacI; The lac repressor binds to the lac operator to inhibit transcription in E. coli. This inhibition can be relieved by adding lactose or isopropyl-β-D-thiogalactopyranoside (IPTG).
   9187..9726    -  CDS            amyE (fragment): AMY_BACSU - Also known as amyA. Experimental evidence at protein level: Swiss-Prot protein existence level 1. From Bacillus subtilis (strain 168).
