[The description below was written by a language model from this plasmid's Addgene catalogue record and pLannotate feature annotations shown in this document.]
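Description:
pCAPB02 is an empty-backbone shuttle vector of about 9.8 kb, built for transformation-associated recombination (TAR) capture of natural product biosynthetic gene clusters in yeast and their subsequent expression in Bacillus subtilis. The record states that it was assembled from parts of pDR111, a B. subtilis integration vector, and pCAP01, an earlier TAR capture vector. It carries no insert, and the cloning method is listed as unknown.

The plasmid combines modules for three hosts. For E. coli, a high-copy ColE1/pUC-type origin and the β-lactamase gene with its own promoter allow propagation under ampicillin selection. For Saccharomyces cerevisiae, a CEN6/ARS element provides stable low-copy maintenance and the TRP1 gene with its native promoter provides tryptophan auxotrophic selection. This lets yeast homologous recombination join a genomic fragment to the vector. For B. subtilis, two amyE fragments flank a cassette containing the spectinomycin resistance gene (spc/aad9), a lac operator, lacI, and a series of transcription terminators (rrnB T1 and T2, lambda t0). No Bacillus replication origin is annotated, so this layout is consistent with double-crossover integration of the cassette at the chromosomal amyE locus under spectinomycin selection.

The lac operator and lacI suggest an IPTG-responsive control element inherited from pDR111, but no promoter is annotated in that region, so the record does not identify what drives expression. Several other short annotated fragments (str, NeoR/KanR, TcR, rop, bom, M13 ori, phage T5 and ldh matches) appear to be non-functional backbone remnants or weak homology hits. The intended use is direct cloning of gene clusters and heterologous antibiotic production in B. subtilis.
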