Addgene plasmid #65628: pCAPB02
Purpose: (Empty Backbone) A transformation-associated recombination (TAR) based genomic capture and expression vector for antibiotic production in B. subtilis
Depositing lab: Pei-yuan Qian. Depositing organization: Hong Kong University of Science and Technology. Publication: Directed natural product biosynthesis gene cluster capture and expression in the model bacterium Bacillus subtilis. Li Y, Li Z, Yamanaka K, Xu Y, Zhang W, Vlamakis H, Kolter R, Moore BS, Qian PY. Sci Rep. 2015 Mar 24;5:9383. doi: 10.1038/srep09383. PubMed 25807046.
Backbone
  Vector backbone: pCAPB02
  Backbone manufacturer: 9800
  Vector type: Bacterial Expression, Synthetic Biology
  Selectable markers: TRP1 ; Spect.
Growth in bacteria
  Bacterial resistance: Ampicillin, 100 μg/mL
  Growth temperature: 37°C
  Growth strain: DH5alpha
  Copy number: High Copy
Gene/Insert
  Cloning method: Unknown
Resource information
  A portion of this plasmid was derived from a plasmid made by: This genes were cloned plasmid pDR111 (gifted from D. Rudner, Harvard Medical School, ref.1) and pCAP01 (ref. 2). Ref.1 Wagner, J. K., Marquis, K. A. & Rudner, D. Z. Sira enforces diploidy by inhibiting the replication initiator dnaa during spore formation in Bacillus subtilis. Mol. Microbiol. 73, 963-974 (2009). Ref. 2 Yamanaka, K., et al. Direct cloning and refactoring of a silent lipopeptide biosynthetic gene cluster yields the antibiotic taromycin A. Proc. Natl. Acad. Sci. USA 111, 1957-1962 (2014).
Terms and licenses: Academic/Nonprofit Terms; Industry Terms: Not Available to Industry
How to cite: pCAPB02 was a gift from Pei-yuan Qian (Addgene plasmid # 65628 ; http://n2t.net/addgene:65628 ; RRID:Addgene_65628)
