>Addgene plasmid #65628 | pCAPB02 | addgene partial sequence | sequence record 115280 | pLS-R 5'-CTGGGCGTGGAGCATCTG-3'
ATCGCGCTGTTAGCGGGCCCATTAAGTTCTGTCTCGGCGCGTCTGCGTCTGGCTGGCTGGCTGGCATAAA
TATCTCACTCGCAATCAAATTCAGCCGATAGCGGAACGGGAAGGCGACTGGAGTGCCATGTCCGGTTTTC
AACAAACCATGCAAATGCTGAATGAGGGCATCGTTCCCACTGCGATGCTGGTTGCCAACGATCAGATGGC
GCTGGGCGCAATGCGCGCCATTACCGAGTCCGGGCTGCGCGTTGGTGCGGATATCTCGGTAGTGGGATAC
GACGATACCGAAGACAGCTCATGTTATATCCCGCCGTTAACCACCATCAAACAGGATTTTCGCCTGCTGG
GGCAAACCAGCGTGGACCGCTTGCTGCAACTCTCTCAGGGCCAGGCGGTGAAGGGCAATCAGCTGTTGCC
CGTCTCACTGGTGAAAAGAAAAACCACCCTGGCGCCCAATACGCAAACCGCCTCTCCCCGCGCGTTGGCC
GATTCATTAATGCAGCTGGCACGACAGGTTTCCCGACTGGAAAGCGGGCAGTGAGCGCAACGCAATTAAT
GTGAGTTAGGATCCTGAGCGCCGGTCGCTACCATTACCAGTTGGTCTGGTGTCAAAAATAATAATAACCG
GGCAGGCCATGTCTGCCCGTATTTCGCGTAAGGAAATCCATTATGTACTATTTAATTCTGCGTGACATCC
CATCGATCAGACCAGTTTTTAATTTGTGTGTTTCCATGTGTCCAGTTTGGAATACTCTTAACCTCATTGG
AAATCGCGGCATAATCACTGGTGGTATGATTGATGACCGCGTCAACAATGACCTTTATGCCATATTCTTC
AGCGGCTGCACACATTTCTTTAAATTCTTGTTCAGTACCTAAGTAACGGTTGCCAATTTGATACGATGTC
GGCTGATACAGCCAGTACCAGTTCGACATGCTTTTATCTCCTTGATTCCCTTCCTTTACTTGGTTAATCG
GAGATGTCTGAATGGCTGTATATCCTGCATCATGAATATCCTTCA
