>Addgene plasmid #65628 | pCAPB02 | addgene partial sequence | sequence record 115281 | Ec-clpB-R 5'-AGATCCTGTGATGGCTGGAC-3'
AATGGAAACAACCAGATATTTATGAATCAGCGCGGCTCACATGGCGTTGTGCTGGCAAATGCAGGTTCAT
CCTCTGTCTCTATCAATACGGCAACAAAATTGCCTGATGGCAGGTATGACAATAAAGCTGGAGCGGGTTC
ATTTCAAGTGAACGATGGTAAACTGACAGGCACGATCAATGCCAGGTCTGTAGCTGTGCTTTATCCTGAT
GATATTGCAAAAGCGCCTCATGTTTTCCTTGAGAATTACAAAACAGGTGTAACACATTCTTTCAATGATC
AACTGACGATTACCTTGCGTGCAGATGCGAATACAACAAAAGCCGTTTATCAAATCAATAATGGACCAGA
GACGGCGTTTAAGGATGGAGATCAATTCACAATCGGAAAAGGAGATCCATTTGGCAAAACATACACCATC
ATGTTAAAAGGAACGAACAGTGATGGTGTAACGAGGACCGAGAAATACAGTTTTGTTAAAAGAGATCCAG
CGTCGGCCAAAACCATCGGCTATCAAAATCCGAATCATTGGAGCCAGGTAAATGCTTATATCTATAAACA
TGATGGGAGCCGAGTAATTGAATTGACCGGATCTTGGCCTGGAAAACCAATGACTAAAAATGCAGACGGA
ATTTACACGCTGACGCTGCCTGCGGACACGGATACAACCAACGCAAAAGTGATTTTTAATAATGGCAGCG
CCCAAGTGCCCGGTCAGAATCAGCCTGGCTTTGATTACGTGCTAAATGGTTTATATAATGACTCGGGCTT
AAGCGGTTCTCTTCCCCATTGAGGGCAAGGCTAGACGGGACTTACCGAAAGAAACCATCAATGATGGTTT
CTTTTTTGTTCATAAATCAGACAAAACTTTTCTCTTGCAAAAGTTTGTGAAGTGTTGCACAATATAAATG
TGAAATACTTC
