>Addgene plasmid #65628 | pCAPB02 | addgene partial sequence | sequence record 115285 | pRSII-F1 5'-CGGCATCAGAGCAGATTGTAC-3'
GTAATATATGTGTACTTTGCAGTTATGACGCCAGATGGCAGTAGTGGAAGATATTCTTTATTGAAAAATA
GCTTGTCACCTTACGTACAATCTTGATCCGGAGCTTTTCTTTTTTTGCCGATTAAGAATTAATTCGGTAG
AAAAAAGAAAAGGAGAGGGCCAAGAGGGAGGGCATTGGTGACTATTGAGCACGTGAGTATACGTGATTAA
GCACACAAAGGCAGCTTGGAGTATGTCTGTTATTAATTTCACAGGTAGTTCTGGTCCATTGGTGAAAGTT
TGCGGCTTGCAGAGCACAGAGGCCGCAGAATGTGCTCTAGATTCCGATGCTGACTTGCTGGGTATTATAT
GTGTGCCCAATAGAAAGAGAACAATTGACCCGGTTATTGCAAGGAAAATTTCAAGTCTTGTAAAAGCATA
TAAAAATAGTTCAGGCACTCCGAAATACTTGGTTGGCGTGTTTCGTAATCAACCTAAGGAGGATGTTTTG
GCTCTGGTCAATGATTACGGCATTGATATCGTCCAACTGCATGGAGATGAGTCGTGGCAAGAATACCAAG
AGTTCCTCGGTTTGCCAGTTATTAAAAGACTCGTATTTCCAAAAGACTGCAACATACTACTCAGTGCAGC
TTCACAGAAACCTCATTCGTTTATTCCCTTGTTTGATTCAGAAGCAGGTGGGACAGGTGAACTTTTGGAT
TGGAACTCGATTTCTGACTGGGTTGGAAGGCAAGAGAGCCCCGAAAGCTTACATTTTATGTTAGCTGGTG
GACTGACGCCAGAAAATGTTGGTGATGCGCTTAGATTAAATGGCGTTATTGGTGTTGATGTAAGCGGAGG
TGTGGAGACAAATGGTGTAAAAGACTCTAACAAAATAGCAAATTTCGTCAAAAATGCTAAGAAATAGGTT
ATTACTGAGTAGTATTTATTTAAGTATTGTTTGTGCACTTGCCGATCTATGCGGTGTGAAATACCGCAC
