>Addgene plasmid #65628 | pCAPB02 | addgene partial sequence | sequence record 115287 | LacI-R 5'-GGCATACTCTGCGACATCGT-3'
AAATCGTCTCCCTCCGTTTGAATATTTGATTGATCGTAACCAGATGAAGCACTCTTTCCACTATCCCTAC
AGTGTTATGGCTTGAACAATCACGAAACAATAATTGGTACGTACGATCTTTCAGCCGACTCAAACATCAA
ATCTTACAAATGTAGTCTTTGAAAGTATTACATATGTAAGATTTAAATGCAACCGTTTTTTCGGAAGGAA
ATGATGACCTCGTTTCCACCGAATTAGCTTGCATGCATCGATGCGGCCGCTCCGCGGGTCGACTAAGCTT
AATTGTTATCCGCTCACAATTACACACATTATGCCACACCTTGTAGATAAAGTCAACAACTTTTGCAAAA
TGAATTGTGAGTGCTCACATTTACCCTCGAGCAACGTTCTTGCCATTGCTGCATAAAAAACGCCCGGCGG
CAACCGAGCGTTCTGAATTAATTAATCATCGGGAAGATCTTCATCACCGAAACGCGGCAGGCAGCTCTAG
AGTTAACAAGAGTTTGTAGAAACGCAAAAAGGCCATCCGTCAGGATGGCCTTCTGCTTAGCTAGAGCGGC
GGATTTGTCCTACTCAGGAGAGCGTTCACCGACAAACAACAGATAAAACGAAAGGCCCAGTCTTTCGACT
GAGCCTTTCGTTTTATTTGATGCCTCAAGCTAGAGGTCGAATTCCTGCAGCTGGCGAATGGCGATTTTCG
TTCGTGAATACATGTTATAATAACTATAACTAATAACGTAACGTGACTGGCAAGAGATATTTTTAAAACA
ATGAATAGGTTTACACTTACTTTAGTTTTATGGAAATGAAAGATCATATCATATATAATCTAGAATAAAA
TTAACTAAAATAATTATTATCTAGATAA
