>Addgene plasmid #65628 | pCAPB02 | addgene partial sequence | sequence record 118060 | Amp-R 5'-ATAATACCGCGCCACATAGC-3'
AAACGTTCTTCGGGGCGAAAACTCTCAAGGATCTTACCGCTGTTGAGATCCAGTTCGATGTAACCCACTC
GTGCACCCAACTGATCTTCAGCATCTTTTACTTTCACCAGCGTTTCTGGGTGAGCAAAAACAGGAAGGCA
AAATGCCGCAAAAAAGGGAATAAGGGCGACACGGAAATGTTGAATACTCATACTCTTCCTTTTTCAATAT
TATTGAAGCATTTATCAGGGTTATTGTCTCATGAGCGGATACATATTTGAATGTATTTAGAAAAATAAAC
AAATAGGGGTTCCGCGCACATTTCCCCGAAAAGTGCCACCTGACGTCTAAGAAACCATTATTATCATGAC
ATTAACCTATAAAAATAGGCGTATCACGAGGCCCTTTCGTCTTCAAGAATTAACAAAATTCTCCAGTCTT
CACATCGGTTTGAAAGGAGGAAGCGGAAGAATGAAGTAAGAGGGATTTTTGACTCCGAAGTAAGTCTTCA
AAAAATCAAATAAGGAGTGTCAAGAATGTTTGCAAAACGATTCAAAACCTCTTTACTGCCGTTATTCGCT
GGATTTTTATTGCTGTTTCATTTGGTTCTGGCAGGACCGGCGGCTGCGAGTGCTGAAACGGCGAACAAAT
CGAATGAGCTTACAGCACCGTCGATCAAAAGCGGAACCATTCTTCATGCATGGAATTGGTCGTTCAATAC
GTTAAAACACAATATGAAGGATATTCATGATGCAGGATATACAGCCATTCAGACATCTCCGATTAACCAA
GTAAAGGAAGGGAATCAAGGAGATAAAAGCATGTCGAACTGGTACTGGCTGTATCAGCCGACATCGTATC
AAATTGGCAACCGTTACTTAGGTACTGAACAAGAA
