>Addgene plasmid #65628 | pCAPB02 | addgene partial sequence | sequence record 118129 | pGEX3 5'-CCGGGAGCTGCATGTGTCAGAGG-3'
AAACGCGCGAGACGAAAGGGCCTCGTGATACGCCTATTTTTATAGGTTAATGTCATGATAATAATGGTTT
CTTAGACGGATCGCTTGCCTGTAACTTACACGCGCCTCGTATCTTTTAATGATGGAATAATTTGGGAATT
TACTCTGTGTTTATTTATTTTTATGTTTTGTATTTGGATTTTAGAAAGTAAATAAAGAAGGTAGAAGAGT
TACGGAATGAAGAAAAAAAAATAAACAAAGGTTTAAAAAATTTCAACAAAAAGCGTACTTTACATATATA
TTTATTAGACAAGAAAAGCAGATTAAATAGATATACATTCGATTAACGATAAGTAAAATGTAAAATCACA
GGATTTTCGTGTGTGGTCTTCTACACAGACAAGATGAAACAATTCGGCATTAATACCTGAGAGCAGGAAG
AGCAAGATAAAAGGTAGTATTTGTTGGCGATCCCCCTAGAGTCTTTTACATCTTCGGAAAACAAAAACTA
TTTTTTCTTTAATTTCTTTTTTTACTTTCTATTTTTAATTTATATATTTATATTAAAAAATTTAAATTAT
AATTATTTTTATAGCACGTGATGAAAAGGACCCAGGTGGCACTTTTCGGGGAAATGTGCGCGGAACCCCT
ATTTGTTTATTTTTCTAAATACACCATGGATCAAGAGACAGGATGAGGATCGTTTCGCATGATTGAACAA
GATGGATTGCACGCAGGTTCTCCGGTGCCCTGAATGAACTGCAGAAAGAGCTGGTAGTTGGCGCACTGTT
CGAAGAACTGCCGATGTCCAGTAAGATTCTTACTATGCTGGTTGAACCGGATGCTGGTAAAGCTACTTGG
G
