>Addgene plasmid #65628 | pCAPB02 | addgene partial sequence | sequence record 118132 | pBR322ori-3 5'-tttgtttgcaagcagcagat-3'
AGAAGATCCTTTGATCTTTTCTACGGGGTCTGACGCTCAGTGGAACGAAAACTCACGTTAAGGGATTTTG
GTCATGAGATTATCAAAAAGGATCTTCACCTAGATCCTTTTAAATTAAAAATGAAGTTTTAAATCAATCT
AAAGTATATATGAGTAAACTTGGTCTGACAGTTACCAATGCTTAATCAGTGAGGCACCTATCTCAGCGAT
CTGTCTATTTCGTTCATCCATAGTTGCCTGACTCCCCGTCGTGTAGATAACTACGATACGGGAGGGCTTA
CCATCTGGCCCCAGTGCTGCAATGATACCGCGAGACCCACGCTCACCGGCTCCAGATTTATCAGCAATAA
ACCAGCCAGCCGGAAGGGCCGAGCGCAGAAGTGGTCCTGCAACTTTATCCGCCTCCATCCAGTCTATTAA
TTGTTGCCGGGAAGCTAGAGTAAGTAGTTCGCCAGTTAATAGTTTGCGCAACGTTGTTGCCATTGCTGCA
GGCATCGTGGTGTCACGCTCGTCGTTTGGTATGGCTTCATTCAGCTCCGGTTCCCAACGATCAAGGCGAG
TTACATGATCCCCCATGTTGTGCAAAAAAGCGGTTAGCTCCTTCGGTCCTCCGATCGTTGTCAGAAGTAA
GTTGGCCGCAGTGTTATCACTCATGGTTATGGCAGCACTGCATAATTCTCTTACTGTCATGCCATCCGTA
AGATGCTTTTCTGTGACTGGTGAGTACTCAACCAAGTCATTCTGAGAATAGTGTATGCGGCGACCGAGTT
GCTCTTGCCCGGCGTCAACACGGGATAATACCGCGCCACATAGCAGAACTTTAAA
