>Addgene plasmid #65628 | pCAPB02 | addgene partial sequence | sequence record 118521 | LacI-F 5'-GCTTGCTGCAACTCTCTCAG-3'
ATCAGCTGTTGCCCGTCTCACTGGTGAAAAGAAAAACCACCCTGGCGCCCAATACGCAAACCGCCTCTCC
CCGCGCGTTGGCCGATTCATTAATGCAGCTGGCACGACAGGTTTCCCGACTGGAAAGCGGGCAGTGAGCG
CAACGCAATTAATGTGAGTTAGGATCCTGAGCGCCGGTCGCTACCATTACCAGTTGGTCTGGTGTCAAAA
ATAATAATAACCGGGCAGGCCATGTCTGCCCGTATTTCGCGTAAGGAAATCCATTATGTACTATTTAATT
CTGCGTGACATCCCATCGATCAGACCAGTTTTTAATTTGTGTGTTTCCATGTGTCCAGTTTGGAATACTC
TTAACCTCATTGGAAATCGCGGCATAATCACTGGTGGTATGATTGATGACCGCGTCAACAATGACCTTTA
TGCCATATTCTTCAGCGGCTGCACACATTTCTTTAAATTCTTGTTCAGTACCTAAGTAACGGTTGCCAAT
TTGATACGATGTCGGCTGATACAGCCAGTACCAGTTCGACATGCTTTTATCTCCTTGATTCCCTTCCTTT
ACTTGGTTAATCGGAGATGTCTGAATGGCTGTATATCCTGCATCATGAATATCCTTCATATTGTGTTTTA
ACGTATTGAACGACCAATTCCATGCATGAAGAATGGTTCCGCTTTTGATCGACGGTGCTGTAAGCTCATT
CGATTTGTTCGCCGTTTCAGCACTCGCAGCCGCCGGTCCTGCCAGAACCAAATGAAACAGCAATAAAAAT
CCAGCGAATAACGGCAGTAAAGAGGTTTTGAATCGTTTTGCAAACATTCTTGACACTCCTTATTTGATTT
TTTGAAGACTTACTTCGGAGTCAAAA
