>Addgene plasmid #65628 | pCAPB02 | addgene partial sequence | sequence record 119003 | pRcoM1bs-R 5'-GAGAGGCGGTTTGCGTATT-3'
CCAGTGAGACGGGCAACAGCTGATTGCCCTTCACCGCCTGGCCCTGAGAGAGTTGCAGCAAGCGGTCCAC
GCTGGTTTGCCCCAGCAGGCGAAAATCCTGTTTGATGGTGGTTAACGGCGGGATATAACATGAGCTGTCT
TCGGTATCGTCGTATCCCACTACCGAGATATCCGCACCAACGCGCAGCCCGGACTCGGTAATGGCGCGCA
TTGCGCCCAGCGCCATCTGATCGTTGGCAACCAGCATCGCAGTGGGAACGATGCCCTCATTCAGCATTTG
CATGGTTTGTTGAAAACCGGACATGGCACTCCAGTCGCCTTCCCGTTCCGCTATCGGCTGAATTTGATTG
CGAGTGAGATATTTATGCCAGCCAGCCAGCCAGACGCAGACGCGCCGAGACAGAACTTAATGGGCCCGCT
AACAGCGCGATTTGCTGGTGACCCAATGCGACCAGATGCTCCACGCCCAGTCGCGTACCGTCTTCATGGG
AGAAAATAATACTGTTGATGGGTGTCTGGTCAGAGACATCAAGAAATAACGCCGGAACATTAGTGCAGGC
AGCTTCCACAGCAATGGCATCCTGGTCATCCAGCGGATAGTTAATGATCAGCCCACTGACGCGTTGCGCG
AGAAGATTGTGCACCGCCGTTTTACAGGCTTCGACGCCGCTTCGTTCTACCATCGACACCACCACGCTGG
CACCCAGTTGATCGGCGCGAGATTTAATCGCCGCGACAATTTGCGACGGCGCGTGCAGGGCCAGACTGGA
GGTGGCAACGCCAATCAGCAACGACTGTTTGCCCGCCAGTTGTTGTGCCACGCGGTTGGG
